Addgene plasmid #194727: CAGGS-AsCpf1(D908A)-2A-GFP-U6-AAVS1-sgRNA
Purpose: CAGGS-AsCpf1(D908A)-2A-GFP-U6-sgRNA-cloning vector, with guide RNA array targeting hAAVS1.
Depositing lab: Rudolf Jaenisch. Depositing organization: Whitehead Institute for Biomedical Research. Publication: Multiplex Genome Editing of Human Pluripotent Stem Cells Using Cpf1. Ma H. Bio Protoc. 2024 Nov 20;14(22):e5108. doi: 10.21769/BioProtoc.5108. eCollection 2024 Nov 20. PubMed 39600977.
Backbone
  Vector backbone: pCDNA3.12
  Vector type: Mammalian Expression, CRISPR
Growth in bacteria
  Bacterial resistance: Ampicillin, 100 μg/mL
  Growth temperature: 30°C
  Growth strain: NEB Stable
  Copy number: High Copy
Gene/Insert
  Gene/Insert name: AsCpf1(D908A)
  gRNA/shRNA sequence: atctgtcccctccaccccacagt
  Species: Acidaminococcus sp.
  Entrez Gene: AAVS1 (a.k.a. AAV)
  Cloning method: Restriction Enzyme; 5′ cloning site unknown (unknown if destroyed); 3′ cloning site unknown (unknown if destroyed)
  Sequencing primers: 5′ unknown
Terms and licenses: Academic/Nonprofit Terms; Industry Terms: Not Available to Industry
Depositor comments: p-69-AAVS1 of Supplemental Table 2 of https://www.biorxiv.org/content/10.1101/2022.04.13.488123v1.full
How to cite: CAGGS-AsCpf1(D908A)-2A-GFP-U6-AAVS1-sgRNA was a gift from Rudolf Jaenisch (Addgene plasmid # 194727 ; http://n2t.net/addgene:194727 ; RRID:Addgene_194727)
