[The description below was written by a language model from this plasmid's Addgene catalogue record and pLannotate feature annotations shown in this document.]
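Description:
CAGGS-AsCpf1(D908A)-2A-GFP-U6-AAVS1-sgRNA is an all-in-one mammalian CRISPR expression plasmid, recorded as built on a pCDNA3.12 backbone. It pairs a point-mutant Acidaminococcus sp. Cpf1 (Cas12a) with a U6-driven guide cassette directed at the human AAVS1 locus. It is propagated in bacteria through a high-copy ColE1/pUC-type origin with ampicillin selection (AmpR under its own bla promoter), and it also carries an f1 phage origin. The annotated sequence (about 11.3 kb) is labelled a partial NGS result, so the feature map may not be fully resolved. This is most evident in the repetitive CAG region, which is annotated as several fragments spanning the circular junction.

The protein-coding unit is driven by the CAGGS promoter, made up of the CMV enhancer, the chicken β-actin promoter and a chimeric β-actin/β-globin intron. It encodes AsCpf1 fused at its C-terminus to a bipartite nucleoplasmin NLS and a 3xHA tag, followed by EGFP and a bGH polyadenylation signal. According to the name, a 2A self-cleaving peptide links nuclease and EGFP, though it is not annotated separately. This arrangement would let green fluorescence mark transfected cells. The D908A substitution lies in the RuvC nuclease domain and is generally used to abolish DNA cleavage; the record itself does not state its functional intent.

A human U6 Pol III promoter drives the guide, which the catalogue describes as a guide RNA array targeting hAAVS1. The annotation software labels the downstream sequence as SpCas9 gRNA scaffold, which does not match the Cpf1 guide design described and is not explained by the record. A single AAV2 ITR, a NeoR/KanR fragment, a PGK poly(A) signal and small bom/rop fragments appear to be cloning remnants. The associated publication concerns multiplex genome editing of human pluripotent stem cells using Cpf1.
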