Features (pLannotate 1.2.2; 26 found; start..end, strand, type, name):
     49..226     +  promoter       chicken β-actin promoter (fragment): No description available
    227..1243    +  intron         chimeric intron: chimera between introns from chicken β-actin and rabbit β-globin
   1355..5272    +  CDS            AsCpf1: CRISPR-associated protein from Acidaminococcus sp. BV3L6 (Zetsche et al., 2015)
   5273..5320    +  CDS            nucleoplasmin NLS: bipartite nuclear localization signal from nucleoplasmin
   5327..5407    +  CDS            3xHA: three tandem HA epitope tags
   5471..6184    +  CDS            EGFP: EGFP is a basic (constitutively fluorescent) green fluorescent protein published in 1996, derived from Aequorea victoria. It is reported to be a rapidly-maturing weak dimer with moderate acid sensitivity.
   6218..6329    +  polyA_signal   bGH poly(A) signal: bovine growth hormone polyadenylation signal
   6434..6574    +  repeat_region  AAV2 ITR: inverted terminal repeat of adeno-associated virus serotype 2 inverted
   6579..6630    -  misc_feature   bom (fragment): basis of mobility region from pBR322
   6649..7104    +  rep_origin     f1 ori (sequence partly withheld): f1 bacteriophage origin of replication; arrow indicates direction of (+) strand synthesis
   7105..7154    -  misc_feature   bom (fragment): basis of mobility region from pBR322
   7256..7291    -  CDS            rop (fragment): Rop protein, which maintains plasmids at low copy number; rop
   7386..7490    +  promoter       AmpR promoter: bla
   7491..8351    +  CDS            AmpR: β-lactamase; bla; confers resistance to ampicillin, carbenicillin, and related antibiotics
   8522..9110    +  rep_origin     ori: high-copy-number ColE1/pMB1/pBR322/pUC origin of replication
   9172..9412    +  promoter       U6 promoter: RNA polymerase III promoter for human U6 snRNA
   9471..9546    +  misc_RNA       gRNA scaffold: guide RNA scaffold for the Streptococcus pyogenes CRISPR/Cas9 system
   9553..9596    +  misc_RNA       gRNA scaffold (fragment): guide RNA scaffold for the Streptococcus pyogenes CRISPR/Cas9 system
   9641..9900    +  CDS            NeoR/KanR (fragment): aminoglycoside phosphotransferase confers resistance to neomycin, kanamycin, and G418 (Geneticin®)
   9910..10371   +  polyA_signal   PGK poly(A) signal: mouse phosphoglycerate kinase 1 polyadenylation signal
  10377..10412   +  misc_feature   MCS (fragment): pBluescript multiple cloning site
  10469..10772   +  enhancer       CMV enhancer: human cytomegalovirus immediate early enhancer
  10774..10895   +  promoter       chicken β-actin promoter (fragment): contains a 21-bp deletion relative to the standard chicken β-actin promoter
  10908..10929   +  promoter       chicken β-actin promoter (fragment): No description available
  11100..11121   +  promoter       chicken β-actin promoter (fragment): No description available
  11154..11295   +  intron         chimeric intron (fragment): chimera between introns from chicken β-actin and rabbit β-globin
>Addgene plasmid #194727 | CAGGS-AsCpf1(D908A)-2A-GFP-U6-AAVS1-sgRNA | addgene full sequence | sequence record 381241 | Addgene Partial NGS Result
NCCCCCATGTTTKTTWTTWTTTTKTTTTTTATTTWTTTGGGGGGGGGGGGGGGGGGGGGGGGGGGGGGGG
CGCGCGCCRGGSGGGGCGGGGCGGGGCGAGGGGCGGGGCGGGGCGAGGCGGAGAGGTGCGGCGGCAGCCA
ATCAGAGCGGCGCGCTCCGAAAGTTTCCTTTTATGGCGAGGCGGCGGCGGCGGCGGCCCTATAAAAAGCG
AAGCGCGCGGCGGGCGGGAGTCGCTGCGCGCTGCCTTCGCCCCGTGCCCCGCTCCGCCGCCGCCTCGCGC
CGCCCGCCCCGGCTCTGACTGACCGCGTTACTCCCACAGGTGAGCGGGCGGGACGGCCCTTCTCCTCCGG
GCTGTAATTAGCGCTTGGTTTAATGACGGCTTGTTTCTTTTCTGTGGCTGCGTGAAAGCCTTGAGGGGCT
CCGGGAGGGCCCTTTGTGCGGGGGGAGCGGCTCGGGGGGTGCGTGCGTGTGTGTGTGCGTGGGGAGCGCC
GCGTGCGGCTCCGCGCTGCCCGGCGGCTGTGAGCGCTGCGGGCGCGGCGCGGGGCTTTGTGCGCTCCGCA
GTGTGCGCGAGGGGAGCGCGGCCGGGGGCGGTGCCCCGCGGTGCGGGGGGGGCTGCGAGGGGAACAAAGG
CTGCGTGCGGGGTGTGTGCGTGGGGGGGTGAGCAGGGGGTGTGGGCGCGTCGGTCGGGCTGCAACCCCCC
CTGCACCCCCCTCCCCGAGTTGCTGAGCACGGCCCGGCTTCGGGTGCGGGGCTCCGTACGGGGCGTGGCG
CGGGGCTCGCCGTGCCGGGCGGGGGGTGGCGGCAGGTGGGGGTGCCGGGCGGGGCGGGGCCGCCTCGGGC
CGGGGAGGGCTCGGGGGAGGGGCGCGGCGGCCCCCGGAGCGCCGGCGGCTGTCGAGGCGCGGCGAGCCGC
AGCCATTGCCTTTTATGGTAATCGTGCGAGAGGGCGCAGGGACTTCCTTTGTCCCAAATCTGTGCGGAGC
CGAAATCTGGGAGGCGCCGCCGCACCCCCTCTAGCGGGCGCGGGGCGAAGCGGTGCGGCGCCGGCAGGAA
GGAAATGGGCGGGGAGGGCCTTCGTGCGTCGCCGCGCCGCCGTCCCCTTCTCCCTCTCCAGCCTCGGGGC
TGTCCGCGGGGGGACGGCTGCCTTCGGGGGGGACGGGGCAGGGCGGGGTTCGGCTTCTGGCGTGTGACCG
GCGGCTCTAGAGCCTCTGCTAACCATGTTCATGCCTTCTTCTTTTTCCTACAGCTCCTGGGCAACGTGCT
GGTTATTGTGCTGTCTCATCATTTTGGCAAAGACCGGTCCACCATGGCCCCAAAGAAGAAGCGGAAGGTC
GGTATCCACGGAGTCCCAGCAGCCACACAGTTCGAGGGCTTTACCAACCTGTATCAGGTGAGCAAGACAC
TGCGGTTTGAGCTGATCCCACAGGGCAAGACCCTGAAGCACATCCAGGAGCAGGGCTTCATCGAGGAGGA
CAAGGCCCGCAATGATCACTACAAGGAGCTGAAGCCCATCATCGATCGGATCTACAAGACCTATGCCGAC
CAGTGCCTGCAGCTGGTGCAGCTGGATTGGGAGAACCTGAGCGCCGCCATCGACTCCTATAGAAAGGAGA
AAACCGAGGAGACAAGGAACGCCCTGATCGAGGAGCAGGCCACATATCGCAATGCCATCCACGACTACTT
CATCGGCCGGACAGACAACCTGACCGATGCCATCAATAAGAGACACGCCGAGATCTACAAGGGCCTGTTC
AAGGCCGAGCTGTTTAATGGCAAGGTGCTGAAGCAGCTGGGCACCGTGACCACAACCGAGCACGAGAACG
CCCTGCTGCGGAGCTTCGACAAGTTTACAACCTACTTCTCCGGCTTTTATGAGAACAGGAAGAACGTGTT
CAGCGCCGAGGATATCAGCACAGCCATCCCACACCGCATCGTGCAGGACAACTTCCCCAAGTTTAAGGAG
AATTGTCACATCTTCACACGCCTGATCACCGCCGTGCCCAGCCTGCGGGAGCACTTTGAGAACGTGAAGA
AGGCCATCGGCATCTTCGTGAGCACCTCCATCGAGGAGGTGTTTTCCTTCCCTTTTTATAACCAGCTGCT
GACACAGACCCAGATCGACCTGTATAACCAGCTGCTGGGAGGAATCTCTCGGGAGGCAGGCACCGAGAAG
ATCAAGGGCCTGAACGAGGTGCTGAATCTGGCCATCCAGAAGAATGATGAGACAGCCCACATCATCGCCT
CCCTGCCACACAGATTCATCCCCCTGTTTAAGCAGATCCTGTCCGATAGGAACACCCTGTCTTTCATCCT
GGAGGAGTTTAAGAGCGACGAGGAAGTGATCCAGTCCTTCTGCAAGTACAAGACACTGCTGAGAAACGAG
AACGTGCTGGAGACAGCCGAGGCCCTGTTTAACGAGCTGAACAGCATCGACCTGACACACATCTTCATCA
GCCACAAGAAGCTGGAGACAATCAGCAGCGCCCTGTGCGACCACTGGGATACACTGAGGAATGCCCTGTA
TGAGCGGAGAATCTCCGAGCTGACAGGCAAGATCACCAAGTCTGCCAAGGAGAAGGTGCAGCGCAGCCTG
AAGCACGAGGATATCAACCTGCAGGAGATCATCTCTGCCGCAGGCAAGGAGCTGAGCGAGGCCTTCAAGC
AGAAAACCAGCGAGATCCTGTCCCACGCACACGCCGCCCTGGATCAGCCACTGCCTACAACCCTGAAGAA
GCAGGAGGAGAAGGAGATCCTGAAGTCTCAGCTGGACAGCCTGCTGGGCCTGTACCACCTGCTGGACTGG
TTTGCCGTGGATGAGTCCAACGAGGTGGACCCCGAGTTCTCTGCCCGGCTGACCGGCATCAAGCTGGAGA
TGGAGCCTTCTCTGAGCTTCTACAACAAGGCCAGAAATTATGCCACCAAGAAGCCCTACTCCGTGGAGAA
GTTCAAGCTGAACTTTCAGATGCCTACACTGGCCTCTGGCTGGGACGTGAATAAGGAGAAGAACAATGGC
GCCATCCTGTTTGTGAAGAACGGCCTGTACTATCTGGGCATCATGCCAAAGCAGAAGGGCAGGTATAAGG
CCCTGAGCTTCGAGCCCACAGAGAAAACCAGCGAGGGCTTTGATAAGATGTACTATGACTACTTCCCTGA
TGCCGCCAAGATGATCCCAAAGTGCAGCACCCAGCTGAAGGCCGTGACAGCCCACTTTCAGACCCACACA
ACCCCCATCCTGCTGTCCAACAATTTCATCGAGCCTCTGGAGATCACAAAGGAGATCTACGACCTGAACA
ATCCTGAGAAGGAGCCAAAGAAGTTTCAGACAGCCTACGCCAAGAAAACCGGCGACCAGAAGGGCTACAG
AGAGGCCCTGTGCAAGTGGATCGACTTCACAAGGGATTTTCTGTCCAAGTATACCAAGACAACCTCTATC
GATCTGTCTAGCCTGCGGCCATCCTCTCAGTATAAGGACCTGGGCGAGTACTATGCCGAGCTGAATCCCC
TGCTGTACCACATCAGCTTCCAGAGAATCGCCGAGAAGGAGATCATGGATGCCGTGGAGACAGGCAAGCT
GTACCTGTTCCAGATCTATAACAAGGACTTTGCCAAGGGCCACCACGGCAAGCCTAATCTGCACACACTG
TATTGGACCGGCCTGTTTTCTCCAGAGAACCTGGCCAAGACAAGCATCAAGCTGAATGGCCAGGCCGAGC
TGTTCTACCGCCCTAAGTCCAGGATGAAGAGGATGGCACACCGGCTGGGAGAGAAGATGCTGAACAAGAA
GCTGAAGGATCAGAAAACCCCAATCCCCGACACCCTGTACCAGGAGCTGTACGACTATGTGAATCACAGA
CTGTCCCACGACCTGTCTGATGAGGCCAGGGCCCTGCTGCCCAACGTGATCACCAAGGAGGTGTCTCACG
AGATCATCAAGGATAGGCGCTTTACCAGCGACAAGTTCTTTTTCCACGTGCCTATCACACTGAACTATCA
GGCCGCCAATTCCCCATCTAAGTTCAACCAGAGGGTGAATGCCTACCTGAAGGAGCACCCCGAGACACCT
ATCATCGGCATCGCTCGGGGCGAGAGAAACCTGATCTATATCACAGTGATCGACTCCACCGGCAAGATCC
TGGAGCAGCGGAGCCTGAACACCATCCAGCAGTTTGATTACCAGAAGAAGCTGGACAACAGGGAGAAGGA
GAGGGTGGCAGCAAGGCAGGCCTGGTCTGTGGTGGGCACAATCAAGGATCTGAAGCAGGGCTATCTGAGC
CAGGTCATCCACGAGATCGTGGACCTGATGATCCACTACCAGGCCGTGGTGGTGCTGGAGAACCTGAATT
TCGGCTTTAAGAGCAAGAGGACCGGCATCGCCGAGAAGGCCGTGTACCAGCAGTTCGAGAAGATGCTGAT
CGATAAGCTGAATTGCCTGGTGCTGAAGGACTATCCAGCAGAGAAAGTGGGAGGCGTGCTGAACCCATAC
CAGCTGACAGACCAGTTCACCTCCTTTGCCAAGATGGGCACCCAGTCTGGCTTCCTGTTTTACGTGCCTG
CCCCATATACATCTAAGATCGATCCCCTGACCGGCTTCGTGGACCCCTTCGTGTGGAAAACCATCAAGAA
TCACGAGAGCCGCAAGCACTTCCTGGAGGGCTTCGACTTTCTGCACTACGACGTGAAAACCGGCGACTTC
ATCCTGCACTTTAAGATGAACAGAAATCTGTCCTTCCAGAGGGGCCTGCCCGGCTTTATGCCTGCATGGG
ATATCGTGTTCGAGAAGAACGAGACACAGTTTGACGCCAAGGGCACCCCTTTCATCGCCGGCAAGAGAAT
CGTGCCAGTGATCGAGAATCACAGATTCACCGGCAGATACCGGGACCTGTATCCTGCCAACGAGCTGATC
GCCCTGCTGGAGGAGAAGGGCATCGTGTTCAGGGATGGCTCCAACATCCTGCCAAAGCTGCTGGAGAATG
ACGATTCTCACGCCATCGACACCATGGTGGCCCTGATCCGCAGCGTGCTGCAGATGCGGAACTCCAATGC
CGCCACAGGCGAGGACTATATCAACAGCCCCGTGCGCGATCTGAATGGCGTGTGCTTCGACTCCCGGTTT
CAGAACCCAGAGTGGCCCATGGACGCCGATGCCAATGGCGCCTACCACATCGCCCTGAAGGGCCAGCTGC
TGCTGAATCACCTGAAGGAGAGCAAGGATCTGAAGCTGCAGAACGGCATCTCCAATCAGGACTGGCTGGC
CTACATCCAGGAGCTGCGCAACAAAAGGCCGGCGGCCACGAAAAAGGCCGGCCAGGCAAAAAAGAAAAAG
GGATCCTACCCATACGATGTTCCAGATTACGCTTATCCCTACGACGTGCCTGATTATGCATACCCATATG
ATGTCCCCGACTATGCCGGCAGTGGAGAGGGCAGAGGAAGTCTGCTAACATGCGGTGACGTCGAGGAGAA
TCCTGGCCCAGTGAGCAAGGGCGAGGAGCTGTTCACCGGGGTGGTGCCCATCCTGGTCGAGCTGGACGGC
GACGTAAACGGCCACAAGTTCAGCGTGTCCGGCGAGGGCGAGGGCGATGCCACCTACGGCAAGCTGACCC
TGAAGTTCATCTGCACCACCGGCAAGCTGCCCGTGCCCTGGCCCACCCTCGTGACCACCCTGACCTACGG
CGTGCAGTGCTTCAGCCGCTACCCCGACCACATGAAGCAGCACGACTTCTTCAAGTCCGCCATGCCCGAA
GGCTACGTCCAGGAGCGCACCATCTTCTTCAAGGACGACGGCAACTACAAGACCCGCGCCGAGGTGAAGT
TCGAGGGCGACACCCTGGTGAACCGCATCGAGCTGAAGGGCATCGACTTCAAGGAGGACGGCAACATCCT
GGGGCACAAGCTGGAGTACAACTACAACAGCCACAACGTCTATATCATGGCCGACAAGCAGAAGAACGGC
ATCAAGGTGAACTTCAAGATCCGCCACAACATCGAGGACGGCAGCGTGCAGCTCGCCGACCACTACCAGC
AGAACACCCCCATCGGCGACGGCCCCGTGCTGCTGCCCGACAACCACTACCTGAGCACCCAGTCCGCCCT
GAGCAAAGACCCCAACGAGAAGCGCGATCACATGGTCCTGCTGGAGTTCGTGACCGCCGCCGGGATCACT
CTCGGCATGGACGAGCTGTACAAGGAATTCTAACTAGAGCTCGCTGATCAGCCTCGACTGTGCCTTCTAG
TTGCCAGCCATCTGTTGTTTGCCCCTCCCCCGTGCCTTCCTTGACCCTGGAAGGTGCCACTCCCACTGTC
CTTTCCTAATAAAATGAGGAAATTGCATCGCATTGTCTGAGTAGGTGTCATTCTATTCTGGGGGGTGGGG
TGGGGCAGGACAGCAAGGGGGAGGATTGGGAAGAGAATAGCAGGCATGCTGGGGAGCGGCCGCAGGAACC
CCTAGTGATGGAGTTGGCCACTCCCTCTCTGCGCGCTCGCTCGCTCACTGAGGCCGGGCGACCAAAGGTC
GCCCGACGCCCGGGCTTTGCCCGGGCGGCCTCAGTGAGCGAGCGAGCGCGCAGCTGCCTGCAGGGGCGCC
TGATGCGGTATTTTCTCCTTACGCATCTGTGCGGTATTTCACACCGCATA
[95 nt withheld, positions 6631-6725]
T
[46 nt withheld, positions 6727-6772]
C
[141 nt withheld, positions 6774-6914]
CCTTTGACGTTGGAGTCCACGTTCTTT
[37 nt withheld, positions 6942-6978]
ACTCTATCTCGGGCTATTCTTTTGATTTATAAGGGATTTTGCCGATTTCGGTCTATTGGTTAAAAAATGA
GCTGATTTAACAAAAATTTAACGCGAATTTTAACAAAATATTAACGTTTACAATTTTATGGTGCACTCTC
AGTACAATCTGCTCTGATGCCGCATAGTTAAGCCAGCCCCGACACCCGCCAACACCCGCTGACGCGCCCT
GACGGGCTTGTCTGCTCCCGGCATCCGCTTACAGACAAGCTGTGACCGTCTCCGGGAGCTGCATGTGTCA
GAGGTTTTCACCGTCATCACCGAAACGCGCGAGACGAAAGGGCCTCGTGATACGCCTATTTTTATAGGTT
AATGTCATGATAATAATGGTTTCTTAGACGTCAGGTGGCACTTTTCGGGGAAATGTGCGCGGAACCCCTA
TTTGTTTATTTTTCTAAATACATTCAAATATGTATCCGCTCATGAGACAATAACCCTGATAAATGCTTCA
ATAATATTGAAAAAGGAAGAGTATGAGTATTCAACATTTCCGTGTCGCCCTTATTCCCTTTTTTGCGGCA
TTTTGCCTTCCTGTTTTTGCTCACCCAGAAACGCTGGTGAAAGTAAAAGATGCTGAAGATCAGTTGGGTG
CACGAGTGGGTTACATCGAACTGGATCTCAACAGCGGTAAGATCCTTGAGAGTTTTCGCCCCGAAGAACG
TTTTCCAATGATGAGCACTTTTAAAGTTCTGCTATGTGGCGCGGTATTATCCCGTATTGACGCCGGGCAA
GAGCAACTCGGTCGCCGCATACACTATTCTCAGAATGACTTGGTTGAGTACTCACCAGTCACAGAAAAGC
ATCTTACGGATGGCATGACAGTAAGAGAATTATGCAGTGCTGCCATAACCATGAGTGATAACACTGCGGC
CAACTTACTTCTGACAACGATCGGAGGACCGAAGGAGCTAACCGCTTTTTTGCACAACATGGGGGATCAT
GTAACTCGCCTTGATCGTTGGGAACCGGAGCTGAATGAAGCCATACCAAACGACGAGCGTGACACCACGA
TGCCTGTAGCAATGGCAACAACGTTGCGCAAACTATTAACTGGCGAACTACTTACTCTAGCTTCCCGGCA
ACAATTAATAGACTGGATGGAGGCGGATAAAGTTGCAGGACCACTTCTGCGCTCGGCCCTTCCGGCTGGC
TGGTTTATTGCTGATAAATCTGGAGCCGGTGAGCGTGGAAGCCGCGGTATCATTGCAGCACTGGGGCCAG
ATGGTAAGCCCTCCCGTATCGTAGTTATCTACACGACGGGGAGTCAGGCAACTATGGATGAACGAAATAG
ACAGATCGCTGAGATAGGTGCCTCACTGATTAAGCATTGGTAACTGTCAGACCAAGTTTACTCATATATA
CTTTAGATTGATTTAAAACTTCATTTTTAATTTAAAAGGATCTAGGTGAAGATCCTTTTTGATAATCTCA
TGACCAAAATCCCTTAACGTGAGTTTTCGTTCCACTGAGCGTCAGACCCCGTAGAAAAGATCAAAGGATC
TTCTTGAGATCCTTTTTTTCTGCGCGTAATCTGCTGCTTGCAAACAAAAAAACCACCGCTACCAGCGGTG
GTTTGTTTGCCGGATCAAGAGCTACCAACTCTTTTTCCGAAGGTAACTGGCTTCAGCAGAGCGCAGATAC
CAAATACTGTTCTTCTAGTGTAGCCGTAGTTAGGCCACCACTTCAAGAACTCTGTAGCACCGCCTACATA
CCTCGCTCTGCTAATCCTGTTACCAGTGGCTGCTGCCAGTGGCGATAAGTCGTGTCTTACCGGGTTGGAC
TCAAGACGATAGTTACCGGATAAGGCGCAGCGGTCGGGCTGAACGGGGGGTTCGTGCACACAGCCCAGCT
TGGAGCGAACGACCTACACCGAACTGAGATACCTACAGCGTGAGCTATGAGAAAGCGCCACGCTTCCCGA
AGGGAGAAAGGCGGACAGGTATCCGGTAAGCGGCAGGGTCGGAACAGGAGAGCGCACGAGGGAGCTTCCA
GGGGGAAACGCCTGGTATCTTTATAGTCCTGTCGGGTTTCGCCACCTCTGACTTGAGCGTCGATTTTTGT
GATGCTCGTCAGGGGGGCGGAGCCTATGGAAAAACGCCAGCAACGCGGCCTTTTTACGGTTCCTGGCCTT
TTGCTGGCCTTTTGCTCACATGTGAGGGCCTATTTCCCATGATTCCTTCATATTTGCATATACGATACAA
GGCTGTTAGAGAGATAATTGGAATTAATTTGACTGTAAACACAAAGATATTAGTACAAAATACGTGACGT
AGAAAGTAATAATTTCTTGGGTAGTTTGCAGTTTTAAAATTATGTTTTAAAATGGACTATCATATGCTTA
CCGTAACTTGAAAGTATTTCGATTTCTTGGCTTTATATATCTTGTGGAAAGGACGAAACACCGTAATTTC
TACTCTTGTAGATATCTGTCCCCTCCACCCCACAGTTTTTTTGTTTTAGAGCTAGAAATAGCAAGTTAAA
ATAAGGCTAGTCCGTTATCAACTTGAAAAAGTGGCACCGAGTCGGTGCTTTTTTGTTTTAGAGCTAGAAA
TAGCAAGTTAAAATAAGGCTAGTCCGTTTTTAGCGCGTGCGCCAATTCTGCAGACAAATGGCTCTAGGCA
TGCCGACGGCGAGGATCTCGTCGTGACCCATGGCGATGCCTGCTTGCCGAATATCATGGTGGAAAATGGC
CGCTTTTCTGGATTCATCGACTGTGGCCGGCTGGGTGTGGCGGACCGCTATCAGGACATAGCGTTGGCTA
CCCGTGATATTGCTGAAGAGCTTGGCGGCGAATGGGCTGACCGCTTCCTCGTGCTTTACGGTATCGCCGC
TCCCGATTCGCAGCGCATCGCCTTCTATCGCCTTCTTGACGAGTTCTTCTGAGGGGATCCGCTGTAAGTC
TGCAGAAATTGATGATCTATTAAACAATAAAGATGTCCACTAAAATGGAAGTTTTTCCTGTCATACTTTG
TTAAGAAGGGTGAGAACAGAGTACCTACATTTTGAATGGAAGGATTGGAGCTACGGGGGTGGGGGTGGGG
TGGGATTAGATAAATGCCTGCTCTTTACTGAAGGCTCTTTACTATTGCTTTATGATAATGTTTCATAGTT
GGATATCATAATTTAAACAAGCAAAACCAAATTAAGGGCCAGCTCATTCCTCCCACTCATGATCTATAGA
TCTATAGATCTCTCGTGGGATCATTGTTTTTCTCTTGATTCCCACTTTGTGGTTCTAAGTACTGTGGTTT
CCAAATGTGTCAGTTTCATAGCCTGAAGAACGAGATCAGCAGCCTCTGTTCCACATACACTTCATTCTCA
GTATTGTTTTGCCAAGTTCTAATTCCATCAGAAGCTGGGAGCTCCACCGCGGTGGCGGCCGCTCTAGAAC
TAGTTATTAATAGTAATCAATTACGGGGTCATTAGTTCATAGCCCATATATGGAGTTCCGCGTTACATAA
CTTACGGTAAATGGCCCGCCTGGCTGACCGCCCAACGACCCCCGCCCATTGACGTCAATAATGACGTATG
TTCCCATAGTAACGCCAATAGGGACTTTCCATTGACGTCAATGGGTGGAGTATTTACGGTAAACTGCCCA
CTTGGCAGTACATCAAGTGTATCATATGCCAAGTACGCCCCCTATTGACGTCAATGACGGTAAATGGCCC
GCCTGGCATTATGCCCAGTACATGACCTTATGGGACTTTCCTACTTGGCAGTACATCTACGTATTAGTCA
TCGCTATTACCATGGTCGAGGTGAGCCCCACGTTCTGCTTCACTCTCCCCATCTCCCCCCCCTCCCCACC
CCCAATTTTGTATTTATTTATTTTTTAATTATTTTGTGCAGCGATGGGGGCGGGGGGGGGGGGGGGGGSG
NCGSSRGGSGGGGGGGGGGGGGGGGGGGGGGGGGGGGGGGGGGGGGGGGGGGGGGGGGGGGGGGGGGGGG
GGGGGGGGGGGGGGGGGGGGGGGGGGGGGGGGGGGGGGGGGGGGGGGGGGGGGGGGGGGGGGGGGGGGGG
GGGGGGGGGGGGGGGGGGGGGGGGGGGGGGGGGGGGGGGGGGGGGGGGGGGGGGGGGGGGGGGGGGGGGG
GGGGGGGGGGGGGGRGGGGGGGGGGGGGGGGGGGGGKGGGTGGGGGGGGGGGTGAGCAGGGGGTGTGGGC
GCGTCGGTCGGGCTGCAACCCCCCCTGCACCCCCCTCCCCGAGTTGCTGAGCACGGCCCGGCTTCGGGTG
CGGGGCTCCGTACGGGGCGTGGCGCGGGGCTCGCCGTGCCGGGCGGGNNN
